Addgene plasmid #202630: gGBEv6.3-SpG
Purpose: vector for encoding an engineered glycosylase-based guanine base editor (gGBEv6.3) with SpG nickase driven by EF1a promoter, guide RNA compatible with SpG driven by hU6, mCherry driven by CBh promoter
Depositing lab: Huawei Tong. Publication: Programmable deaminase-free base editors for G-to-Y conversion by engineered glycosylase. Tong H, Liu N, Wei Y, Zhou Y, Li Y, Wu D, Jin M, Cui S, Li H, Li G, Zhou J, Yuan Y, Zhang H, Shi L, Yao X, Yang H. Natl Sci Rev. 2023 May 16;10(8):nwad143. doi: 10.1093/nsr/nwad143. eCollection 2023 Aug. PubMed 37404457.
Backbone
  Vector backbone: pEF1a
  Vector type: Mammalian Expression
Growth in bacteria
  Bacterial resistance: Ampicillin, 100 μg/mL
  Growth temperature: 37°C
  Growth strain: DH5alpha
  Copy number: High Copy
Gene/Insert
  Gene/Insert name: nSpG(D10A)-MPGv6.3
  Species: Synthetic
  Mutation: SpG = D1135L, S1136W, G1218K, E1219Q, R1335Q, T1337R; MPGv6.3 = G163R, N169G, D175R, C178N, S198A, K202A, G203A, S206A, K210A, Q294R
  Promoter: hU6, EF1a, CBh
  Cloning method: Gibson Cloning
Terms and licenses: Academic/Nonprofit Terms; Industry Terms: Not Available to Industry
How to cite: gGBEv6.3-SpG was a gift from Huawei Tong (Addgene plasmid # 202630 ; http://n2t.net/addgene:202630 ; RRID:Addgene_202630)
