[The description below was written by a language model from this plasmid's Addgene catalogue record and pLannotate feature annotations shown in this document.]
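Description:
gGBEv6.3-SpG is a mammalian expression plasmid of about 10.6 kb, built on a pEF1a backbone, that delivers a complete deaminase-free guanine base editing system from a single vector. In bacteria it is maintained as a high-copy plasmid through a ColE1/pUC-type origin and selected with ampicillin via the β-lactamase gene and its native promoter.

The plasmid carries three independent transcription units. A human U6 RNA polymerase III promoter drives a guide RNA built on the Streptococcus pyogenes Cas9 scaffold. The annotation also detects a second, partial scaffold match just downstream, and the record does not state a specific spacer. The EF-1α promoter, with portions of its first intron, drives the editor itself: an SpCas9 D10A nickase carrying the SpG substitutions (D1135L, S1136W, G1218K, E1219Q, R1335Q, T1337R), which relax PAM requirements. It lies upstream of an engineered human N-methylpurine DNA glycosylase (MPG/AAG) variant, MPGv6.3, with ten listed substitutions, as a fusion per the insert name, and the unit is terminated by an SV40 polyadenylation signal. A T7 promoter sits just upstream of the coding sequence. The third unit uses the CBh promoter (CMV enhancer, chicken β-actin promoter and hybrid intron) to express mCherry with a bGH polyadenylation signal, providing a fluorescent marker for identifying or sorting transfected cells.

Rather than deaminating a base, the targeted glycosylase excises guanine at the guide-specified site, and repair of the resulting abasic site gives G-to-Y (C or T) conversions. The construct is intended for transfection-based guanine base editing in mammalian cells at sites accessible to SpG.
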