Features (pLannotate 1.2.2; 19 found; start..end, strand, type, name):
      1..105     -  promoter       AmpR promoter: bla
    144..384     +  promoter       U6 promoter: RNA polymerase III promoter for human U6 snRNA
    411..486     +  misc_RNA       gRNA scaffold: guide RNA scaffold for the Streptococcus pyogenes CRISPR/Cas9 system
    493..536     +  misc_RNA       gRNA scaffold (fragment): guide RNA scaffold for the Streptococcus pyogenes CRISPR/Cas9 system
    592..803     +  promoter       EF-1α core promoter: core promoter for human elongation factor EF-1α
    804..913     +  intron         EF-1α intron A (fragment): intron upstream of the start codon of human EF-1α
   1539..1742    +  intron         EF-1α intron A: truncated intron upstream of the start codon of human EF-1α
   1768..1786    +  promoter       T7 promoter: promoter for bacteriophage T7 RNA polymerase
   1869..3470    +  CDS            dCas9(N): N-terminal portion of catalytically inactive Streptococcus pyogenes dCas9 carrying the D10A mutation (Zetsche et al., 2015)
   3471..5965    +  CDS            Cas9(C) (fragment): C-terminal portion of Streptococcus pyogenes Cas9 (Zetsche et al., 2015)
   6078..6968    +  CDS            MPG: 3MG_HUMAN - Also known as AAG, ANPG, MID1. Experimental evidence at protein level: Swiss-Prot protein existence level 1. Hydrolysis of the deoxyribose N-glycosidic bond to excise 3- methyladenine, and 7-methylguanine from the damaged DNA polymer formed by alkylation lesions. From Homo sapiens (Human).
   7043..7177    +  polyA_signal   SV40 poly(A) signal: SV40 polyadenylation signal
   7191..7476    +  enhancer       CMV enhancer: human cytomegalovirus immediate early enhancer; contains an 18-bp deletion relative to the standard CMV enhancer
   7478..7755    +  promoter       chicken β-actin promoter: No description available
   7756..7983    +  intron         hybrid intron: hybrid between chicken β-actin (CBA) and minute virus of mice (MMV) introns (Gray et al., 2011)
   8008..8717    +  CDS            mCherry (fragment): monomeric derivative of DsRed fluorescent protein (Shaner et al., 2004) mammalian codon-optimized
   8741..8852    +  polyA_signal   bGH poly(A) signal: bovine growth hormone polyadenylation signal
   8973..9561    -  rep_origin     ori: high-copy-number ColE1/pMB1/pBR322/pUC origin of replication
   9732..10592   -  CDS            AmpR: β-lactamase; bla; confers resistance to ampicillin, carbenicillin, and related antibiotics
>Addgene plasmid #202630 | gGBEv6.3-SpG | addgene full sequence | sequence record 398429 | Addgene NGS Result
ACTCTTCCTTTTTCAATATTATTGAAGCATTTATCAGGGTTATTGTCTCATGAGCGGATACATATTTGAA
TGTATTTAGAAAAATAAACAAATAGGGGTTCCGCGCACATTTCCCCGAAAAGTGCCACCTGACGTCTAAG
TAGGAGGGCCTATTTCCCATGATTCCTTCATATTTGCATATACGATACAAGGCTGTTAGAGAGATAATTG
GAATTAATTTGACTGTAAACACAAAGATATTAGTACAAAATACGTGACGTAGAAAGTAATAATTTCTTGG
GTAGTTTGCAGTTTTAAAATTATGTTTTAAAATGGACTATCATATGCTTACCGTAACTTGAAAGTATTTC
GATTTCTTGGCTTTATATATCTTGTGGAAAGGACGAAACACCGGGTCTTCGAGAAGACCTGTTTTAGAGC
TAGAAATAGCAAGTTAAAATAAGGCTAGTCCGTTATCAACTTGAAAAAGTGGCACCGAGTCGGTGCTTTT
TTGTTTTAGAGCTAGAAATAGCAAGTTAAAATAAGGCTAGTCCGTTTTTAGCGCGTGCGCCAATTCTGCA
GACAAATGGCTCGGCTCCGGTGCCCGTCAGTGGGCAGAGCGCACATCGCCCACAGTCCCCGAGAAGTTGG
GGGGAGGGGTCGGCAATTGAACCGGTGCCTAGAGAAGGTGGCGCGGGGTAAACTGGGAAAGTGATGTCGT
GTACTGGCTCCGCCTTTTTCCCGAGGGTGGGGGAGAACCGTATATAAGTGCAGTAGTCGCCGTGAACGTT
CTTTTTCGCAACGGGTTTGCCGCCAGAACACAGGTAAGTGCCGTGTGTGGTTCCCGCGGGCCTGGCCTCT
TTACGGGTTATGGCCCTTGCGTGCCTTGAATTACTTCCACCTGGCTGCAGTACGTGATTCTTGATCCCGA
GCTTCGGGTTGGAAGTGGGTGGGAGAGTTCGAGGCCTTGCGCTTAAGGAGCCCCTTCGCCTCGTGCTTGA
GTTGAGGCCTGGCCTGGGCGCTGGGGCCGCCGCGTGCGAATCTGGTGGCACCTTCGCGCCTGTCTCGCTG
CTTTCGATAAGTCTCTAGCCATTTAAAATTTTTGATGACCTGCTGCGACGCTTTTTTTCTGGCAAGATAG
TCTTGTAAATGCGGGCCAAGATCTGCACACTGGTATTTCGGTTTTTGGGGCCGCGGGCGGCGACGGGGCC
CGTGCGTCCCAGCGCACATGTTCGGCGAGGCGGGGCCTGCGAGCGCGGCAACCGAGAATCGGACGGGGGT
AGTCTCAAGCTGGCCGGCCTGCTCTGGTGCCTGGCCTCGCGCCGCCGTGTATCGCCCCGCCCTGGGCGGC
AAGGCTGGCCCGGTCGGCACCAGTTGCGTGAGCGGAAAGATGGCCGCTTCCCGGCCCTGCTGCAGGGAGC
TCAAAATGGAGGACGCGGCGCTCGGGAGAGCGGGCGGGTGAGTCACCCACACAAAGGAAAAGGGCCTTTC
CGTCCTCAGCCGTCGCTTCATGTGACTCCACGGAGTACCGGGCGCCGTCCAGGCACCTCGATTAGTTCTC
GAGCTTTTGGAGTACGTCGTCTTTAGGTTGGGGGGAGGGGTTTTATGCGATGGAGTTTCCCCACACTGAG
TGGGTGGAGACTGAAGTTAGGCCAGCTTGGCACTTGATGTAATTCTCCTTGGAATTTGCCCTTTTTGAGT
TTGGATCTTGGTTCATTCTCAAGCCTCAGACAGTGGTTCAAAGTTTTTTTCTTCCATTTCAGGTGTCGTG
AGGAATTAGCTTGGTACTAATACGACTCACTATAGGGAGAGCCGCCACCATGAAACGGACAGCCGACGGA
AGCGAGTTCGAGTCACCAAAGAAGAAGCGGAAAGTCTCTGGCGGCTCAGACAAGAAGTACAGCATCGGCC
TGGCCATCGGCACCAACTCTGTGGGCTGGGCCGTGATCACCGACGAGTACAAGGTGCCCAGCAAGAAATT
CAAGGTGCTGGGCAACACCGACCGGCACAGCATCAAGAAGAACCTGATCGGAGCCCTGCTGTTCGACAGC
GGCGAAACAGCCGAGGCCACCCGGCTGAAGAGAACCGCCAGAAGAAGATACACCAGACGGAAGAACCGGA
TCTGCTATCTGCAAGAGATCTTCAGCAACGAGATGGCCAAGGTGGACGACAGCTTCTTCCACAGACTGGA
AGAGTCCTTCCTGGTGGAAGAGGATAAGAAGCACGAGCGGCACCCCATCTTCGGCAACATCGTGGACGAG
GTGGCCTACCACGAGAAGTACCCCACCATCTACCACCTGAGAAAGAAACTGGTGGACAGCACCGACAAGG
CCGACCTGCGGCTGATCTATCTGGCCCTGGCCCACATGATCAAGTTCCGGGGCCACTTCCTGATCGAGGG
CGACCTGAACCCCGACAACAGCGACGTGGACAAGCTGTTCATCCAGCTGGTGCAGACCTACAACCAGCTG
TTCGAGGAAAACCCCATCAACGCCAGCGGCGTGGACGCCAAGGCCATCCTGTCTGCCAGACTGAGCAAGA
GCAGACGGCTGGAAAATCTGATCGCCCAGCTGCCCGGCGAGAAGAAGAATGGCCTGTTCGGAAACCTGAT
TGCCCTGAGCCTGGGCCTGACCCCCAACTTCAAGAGCAACTTCGACCTGGCCGAGGATGCCAAACTGCAG
CTGAGCAAGGACACCTACGACGACGACCTGGACAACCTGCTGGCCCAGATCGGCGACCAGTACGCCGACC
TGTTTCTGGCCGCCAAGAACCTGTCCGACGCCATCCTGCTGAGCGACATCCTGAGAGTGAACACCGAGAT
CACCAAGGCCCCCCTGAGCGCCTCTATGATCAAGAGATACGACGAGCACCACCAGGACCTGACCCTGCTG
AAAGCTCTCGTGCGGCAGCAGCTGCCTGAGAAGTACAAAGAGATTTTCTTCGACCAGAGCAAGAACGGCT
ACGCCGGCTACATTGACGGCGGAGCCAGCCAGGAAGAGTTCTACAAGTTCATCAAGCCCATCCTGGAAAA
GATGGACGGCACCGAGGAACTGCTCGTGAAGCTGAACAGAGAGGACCTGCTGCGGAAGCAGCGGACCTTC
GACAACGGCAGCATCCCCCACCAGATCCACCTGGGAGAGCTGCACGCCATTCTGCGGCGGCAGGAAGATT
TTTACCCATTCCTGAAGGACAACCGGGAAAAGATCGAGAAGATCCTGACCTTCCGCATCCCCTACTACGT
GGGCCCTCTGGCCAGGGGAAACAGCAGATTCGCCTGGATGACCAGAAAGAGCGAGGAAACCATCACCCCC
TGGAACTTCGAGGAAGTGGTGGACAAGGGCGCTTCCGCCCAGAGCTTCATCGAGCGGATGACCAACTTCG
ATAAGAACCTGCCCAACGAGAAGGTGCTGCCCAAGCACAGCCTGCTGTACGAGTACTTCACCGTGTATAA
CGAGCTGACCAAAGTGAAATACGTGACCGAGGGAATGAGAAAGCCCGCCTTCCTGAGCGGCGAGCAGAAA
AAGGCCATCGTGGACCTGCTGTTCAAGACCAACCGGAAAGTGACCGTGAAGCAGCTGAAAGAGGACTACT
TCAAGAAAATCGAGTGCTTCGACTCCGTGGAAATCTCCGGCGTGGAAGATCGGTTCAACGCCTCCCTGGG
CACATACCACGATCTGCTGAAAATTATCAAGGACAAGGACTTCCTGGACAATGAGGAAAACGAGGACATT
CTGGAAGATATCGTGCTGACCCTGACACTGTTTGAGGACAGAGAGATGATCGAGGAACGGCTGAAAACCT
ATGCCCACCTGTTCGACGACAAAGTGATGAAGCAGCTGAAGCGGCGGAGATACACCGGCTGGGGCAGGCT
GAGCCGGAAGCTGATCAACGGCATCCGGGACAAGCAGTCCGGCAAGACAATCCTGGATTTCCTGAAGTCC
GACGGCTTCGCCAACAGAAACTTCATGCAGCTGATCCACGACGACAGCCTGACCTTTAAAGAGGACATCC
AGAAAGCCCAGGTGTCCGGCCAGGGCGATAGCCTGCACGAGCACATTGCCAATCTGGCCGGCAGCCCCGC
CATTAAGAAGGGCATCCTGCAGACAGTGAAGGTGGTGGACGAGCTCGTGAAAGTGATGGGCCGGCACAAG
CCCGAGAACATCGTGATCGAAATGGCCAGAGAGAACCAGACCACCCAGAAGGGACAGAAGAACAGCCGCG
AGAGAATGAAGCGGATCGAAGAGGGCATCAAAGAGCTGGGCAGCCAGATCCTGAAAGAACACCCCGTGGA
AAACACCCAGCTGCAGAACGAGAAGCTGTACCTGTACTACCTGCAGAATGGGCGGGATATGTACGTGGAC
CAGGAACTGGACATCAACCGGCTGTCCGACTACGATGTGGACCATATCGTGCCTCAGAGCTTTCTGAAGG
ACGACTCCATCGACAACAAGGTGCTGACCAGAAGCGACAAGAACCGGGGCAAGAGCGACAACGTGCCCTC
CGAAGAGGTCGTGAAGAAGATGAAGAACTACTGGCGGCAGCTGCTGAACGCCAAGCTGATTACCCAGAGA
AAGTTCGACAATCTGACCAAGGCCGAGAGAGGCGGCCTGAGCGAACTGGATAAGGCCGGCTTCATCAAGA
GACAGCTGGTGGAAACCCGGCAGATCACAAAGCACGTGGCACAGATCCTGGACTCCCGGATGAACACTAA
GTACGACGAGAATGACAAGCTGATCCGGGAAGTGAAAGTGATCACCCTGAAGTCCAAGCTGGTGTCCGAT
TTCCGGAAGGATTTCCAGTTTTACAAAGTGCGCGAGATCAACAACTACCACCACGCCCACGACGCCTACC
TGAACGCCGTCGTGGGAACCGCCCTGATCAAAAAGTACCCTAAGCTGGAAAGCGAGTTCGTGTACGGCGA
CTACAAGGTGTACGACGTGCGGAAGATGATCGCCAAGAGCGAGCAGGAAATCGGCAAGGCTACCGCCAAG
TACTTCTTCTACAGCAACATCATGAACTTTTTCAAGACCGAGATTACCCTGGCCAACGGCGAGATCCGGA
AGCGGCCTCTGATCGAGACAAACGGCGAAACCGGGGAGATCGTGTGGGATAAGGGCCGGGATTTTGCCAC
CGTGCGGAAAGTGCTGAGCATGCCCCAAGTGAATATCGTGAAAAAGACCGAGGTGCAGACAGGCGGCTTC
AGCAAAGAGTCTATCCTGCCCAAGAGGAACAGCGATAAGCTGATCGCCAGAAAGAAGGACTGGGACCCTA
AGAAGTACGGCGGCTTCCTTTGGCCCACCGTGGCCTATTCTGTGCTGGTGGTGGCCAAAGTGGAAAAGGG
CAAGTCCAAGAAACTGAAGAGTGTGAAAGAGCTGCTGGGGATCACCATCATGGAAAGAAGCAGCTTCGAG
AAGAATCCCATCGACTTTCTGGAAGCCAAGGGCTACAAAGAAGTGAAAAAGGACCTGATCATCAAGCTGC
CTAAGTACTCCCTGTTCGAGCTGGAAAACGGCCGGAAGAGAATGCTGGCCTCTGCCAAGCAACTGCAGAA
GGGAAACGAACTGGCCCTGCCCTCCAAATATGTGAACTTCCTGTACCTGGCCAGCCACTATGAGAAGCTG
AAGGGCTCCCCCGAGGATAATGAGCAGAAACAGCTGTTTGTGGAACAGCACAAGCACTACCTGGACGAGA
TCATCGAGCAGATCAGCGAGTTCTCCAAGAGAGTGATCCTGGCCGACGCTAATCTGGACAAAGTGCTGTC
CGCCTACAACAAGCACCGGGATAAGCCCATCAGAGAGCAGGCCGAGAATATCATCCACCTGTTTACCCTG
ACCAATCTGGGAGCCCCTGCCGCCTTCAAGTACTTTGACACCACCATCGACCGGAAGCAATACAGAAGCA
CCAAAGAGGTGCTGGACGCCACCCTGATCCACCAGAGCATCACCGGCCTGTACGAGACACGGATCGACCT
GTCTCAGCTGGGAGGTGACTCTGGCGGCTCAAAGCGGACCGCCGACGGCTCTGAATTCGAGAGCCCTAAG
AAGAAAAGAAAGGTGCTGGGAGGTGACAGCGGCGGGAGCGGCGGGAGCGGGGGGAGCGTCACCCCCGCTT
TGCAGATGAAGAAACCAAAGCAGTTTTGCCGACGGATGGGGCAAAAGAAGCAGCGACCAGCTAGAGCAGG
GCAGCCACACAGCTCGTCCGACGCAGCCCAGGCACCTGCAGAGCAGCCACACAGCTCGTCCGATGCAGCC
CAGGCACCTTGCCCCAGGGAGCGCTGCTTGGGACCGCCCACCACTCCGGGCCCATACCGCAGCATCTATT
TCTCAAGCCCAAAGGGCCACCTTACCCGACTGGGGTTGGAGTTCTTCGACCAGCCGGCAGTCCCCCTGGC
CCGGGCATTTCTGGGACAGGTCCTAGTCCGGCGACTTCCTAATGGCACAGAACTCCGAGGCCGCATCGTG
GAGACCGAGGCATACCTGGGGCCAGAGGATGAAGCCGCCCACTCAAGGGGTGGCCGGCAGACCCCCCGCA
ACCGAGGCATGTTCATGAAGCCGGGGACCCTGTACGTGTACATCATTTACAGAATGTACTTCTGCATGGG
CATCTCCAGCCAGGGGAGAGGGGCTAACGTCTTGCTGCGAGCACTGGAGCCCCTGGAAGGTCTGGAGACC
ATGCGTCAGCTTCGCGCCACCCTCCGGGCCGCCACCGCCGCCCGTGTCCTCGCCGACCGCGAGCTCTGCA
GTGGCCCCTCCAAGCTGTGCCAGGCCCTGGCCATCAACAAGAGCTTTGACCAGAGGGACCTGGCACAGGA
TGAAGCTGTATGGCTGGAGCGTGGTCCCCTGGAGCCCAGTGAGCCGGCTGTAGTGGCAGCAGCCCGGGTG
GGCGTCGGCCATGCAGGGGAGTGGGCCCGGAAACCCCTCCGCTTCTATGTCCGGGGCAGCCCCTGGGTCA
GTGTGGTCGACAGAGTGGCTGAGAGAGACACACAGGCCTCTGGCGGCTCAAAAAGAACCGCCGACGGCAG
CGAATTCGAGCCCAAGAAGAAGAGGAAAGTCTAAACGCGTCGAACTTGTTTATTGCAGCTTATAATGGTT
ACAAATAAAGCAATAGCATCACAAATTTCACAAATAAAGCATTTTTTTCACTGCATTCTAGTTGTGGTTT
GTCCAAACTCATCAATGTATCTTATCATGTCTGGATCGGCGGCCGGTACCCGTTACATAACTTACGGTAA
ATGGCCCGCCTGGCTGACCGCCCAACGACCCCCGCCCATTGACGTCAATAGTAACGCCAATAGGGACTTT
CCATTGACGTCAATGGGTGGAGTATTTACGGTAAACTGCCCACTTGGCAGTACATCAAGTGTATCATATG
CCAAGTACGCCCCCTATTGACGTCAATGACGGTAAATGGCCCGCCTGGCATTGTGCCCAGTACATGACCT
TATGGGACTTTCCTACTTGGCAGTACATCTACGTATTAGTCATCGCTATTACCATGGTCGAGGTGAGCCC
CACGTTCTGCTTCACTCTCCCCATCTCCCCCCCCTCCCCACCCCCAATTTTGTATTTATTTATTTTTTAA
TTATTTTGTGCAGCGATGGGGGCGGGGGGGGGGGGGGGGCGCGCGCCAGGCGGGGCGGGGCGGGGCGAGG
GGCGGGGCGGGGCGAGGCGGAGAGGTGCGGCGGCAGCCAATCAGAGCGGCGCGCTCCGAAAGTTTCCTTT
TATGGCGAGGCGGCGGCGGCGGCGGCCCTATAAAAAGCGAAGCGCGCGGCGGGCGGGAGTCGCTGCGCGC
TGCCTTCGCCCCGTGCCCCGCTCCGCCGCCGCCTCGCGCCGCCCGCCCCGGCTCTGACTGACCGCGTTAC
TCCCACAGGTGAGCGGGCGGGACGGCCCTTCTCCTCCGGGCTGTAATTAGCTGAGCAAGAGGTAAGGGTT
TAAGGGATGGTTGGTTGGTGGGGTATTAATGTTTAATTACCTGGAGCACCTGCCTGAAATCACTTTTTTT
CAGGTTGGCAGATCCGCTAGCGCCACCATGGTGAGCAAGGGCGAGGAGGATAACATGGCCATCATCAAGG
AGTTCATGCGCTTCAAGGTGCACATGGAGGGCTCCGTGAACGGCCACGAGTTCGAGATCGAGGGCGAGGG
CGAGGGCCGCCCCTACGAGGGCACCCAGACCGCCAAGCTGAAGGTGACCAAGGGTGGCCCCCTGCCCTTC
GCCTGGGACATCCTGTCCCCTCAGTTCATGTACGGCTCCAAGGCCTACGTGAAGCACCCCGCCGACATCC
CCGACTACTTGAAGCTGTCCTTCCCCGAGGGCTTCAAGTGGGAGCGCGTGATGAACTTCGATGACGGCGG
CGTGGTGACCGTGACCCAGGACTCCTCCCTGCAGGACGGCGAGTTCATCTACAAGGTGAAGCTGCGCGGC
ACCAACTTCCCCTCCGACGGCCCCGTAATGCAGAAGAAAACCATGGGCTGGGAGGCCTCCTCCGAGCGGA
TGTACCCCGAGGACGGCGCCCTGAAGGGCGAGATCAAGCAGAGGCTGAAGCTGAAGGACGGCGGCCACTA
CGACGCTGAGGTCAAGACCACCTACAAGGCCAAGAAGCCCGTGCAGCTGCCCGGCGCCTACAACGTCAAC
ATCAAGTTGGACATCACCTCCCACAACGAGGACTACACCATCGTGGAACAGTACGAACGCGCCGAGGGCC
GCCACTCCACCGGCGGCATGGACGAGCTGTACAAGTAAACCGGTCTCTTGGCCCGGATCCCTGTGCCTTC
TAGTTGCCAGCCATCTGTTGTTTGCCCCTCCCCCGTGCCTTCCTTGACCCTGGAAGGTGCCACTCCCACT
GTCCTTTCCTAATAAAATGAGGAAATTGCATCGCATTGTCTGAGTAGGTGTCATTCTATTCTGGGGGGTG
GGGTGGGGCAGGACAGCAAGGGGGAGGATTGGGAAAACAATAGCAGGCATGCTGGGGATGCGGTGGGCTC
TATGGTGGAAGCTTTCCATAGGCTCCGCCCCCCTGACGAGCATCACAAAAATCGACGCTCAAGTCAGAGG
TGGCGAAACCCGACAGGACTATAAAGATACCAGGCGTTTCCCCCTGGAAGCTCCCTCGTGCGCTCTCCTG
TTCCGACCCTGCCGCTTACCGGATACCTGTCCGCCTTTCTCCCTTCGGGAAGCGTGGCGCTTTCTCATAG
CTCACGCTGTAGGTATCTCAGTTCGGTGTAGGTCGTTCGCTCCAAGCTGGGCTGTGTGCACGAACCCCCC
GTTCAGCCCGACCGCTGCGCCTTATCCGGTAACTATCGTCTTGAGTCCAACCCGGTAAGACACGACTTAT
CGCCACTGGCAGCAGCCACTGGTAACAGGATTAGCAGAGCGAGGTATGTAGGCGGTGCTACAGAGTTCTT
GAAGTGGTGGCCTAACTACGGCTACACTAGAAGAACAGTATTTGGTATCTGCGCTCTGCTGAAGCCAGTT
ACCTTCGGAAAAAGAGTTGGTAGCTCTTGATCCGGCAAACAAACCACCGCTGGTAGCGGTGGTTTTTTTG
TTTGCAAGCAGCAGATTACGCGCAGAAAAAAAGGATCTCAAGAAGATCCTTTGATCTTTTCTACGGGGTC
TGACGCTCAGTGGAACGAAAACTCACGTTAAGGGATTTTGGTCATGAGATTATCAAAAAGGATCTTCACC
TAGATCCTTTTAAATTAAAAATGAAGTTTTAAATCAATCTAAAGTATATATGAGTAAACTTGGTCTGACA
GTTACCAATGCTTAATCAGTGAGGCACCCATCTCAGCGATCTGTCTATTTCGTTCATCCATAGTTGCCTG
ACTCCCCGTCGTGTAGATAACTACGATACGGGAGGGCTTACCATCTGGCCCCAGTGCTGCAATGATACCG
CGGCTTCCACGCTCACCGGCTCCAGATTTATCAGCAATAAACCAGCCAGCCGGAAGGGCCGAGCGCAGAA
GTGGTCCTGCAACTTTATCCGCCTCCATCCAGTCTATTAATTGTTGCCGGGAAGCTAGAGTAAGTAGTTC
GCCAGTTAATAGTTTGCGCAACGTTGTTGCCATTGCTACAGGCATCGTGGTGTCACGCTCGTCGTTTGGT
ATGGCTTCATTCAGCTCCGGTTCCCAACGATCAAGGCGAGTTACATGATCCCCCATGTTGTGCAAAAAAG
CGGTTAGCTCCTTCGGTCCTCCGATCGTTGTCAGAAGTAAGTTGGCCGCAGTGTTATCACTCATGGTTAT
GGCAGCACTGCATAATTCTCTTACTGTCATGCCATCCGTAAGATGCTTTTCTGTGACTGGTGAGTACTCA
ACCAAGTCATTCTGAGAATAGTGTATGCGGCGACCGAGTTGCTCTTGCCCGGCGTCAATACGGGATAATA
CCGCGCCACATAGCAGAACTTTAAAAGTGCTCATCATTGGAAAACGTTCTTCGGGGCGAAAACTCTCAAG
GATCTTACCGCTGTTGAGATCCAGTTCGATGTAACCCACTCGTGCACCCAACTGATCTTCAGCATCTTTT
ACTTTCACCAGCGTTTCTGGGTGAGCAAAAACAGGAAGGCAAAATGCCGCAAAAAAGGGAATAAGGGCGA
CACGGAAATGTTGAATACTCAT
